>Addgene plasmid #44222 | pEGFP(C1)-NIPP1/RKTK | depositor partial sequence | sequence record 64306 | Covers the N term part of the insert by using pEGFP-C1 forward primer
NNNNNNNNNNNNNNNNNNNNNNNNNNNNNNNNNNNNNNGTCCGGACNNNATCTCGAGCTCAAGCTTCGAA
TTCTCATATGGCGGCAGCCGCGAACTCCGGCTCTAGCCTCCCGCTGTTCGACTGCCCAACCTGGGCAGGT
AAGCCCCCTCCCGGTTTACATCTGGATGTAGTCAAAGGAGACAAACTAATTGAGAAACTGATTATTGATG
AGAAGAAGTATTACTTATTTGGGAGAAACCCTGATTTGTGTGACTTTACCATTGACCACCAGTCTTGCTC
TCGGGTCCATGCTGCACTTGTCTACCACAAGCATCTGAAGAGAGTTTTCCTGATAGATCTCAACAGTACA
CACGGCACTTTCTTGGGTCACATTCGGTTGGAACCTCACAAGCCTCAGCAAATTCCCATCGATTCCACGG
TCTCATTTGGCGCATCCACAAGGGCATACACTCTGCGCGAGAAGCCTCAGACATTGCCATCGGCTGTGAA
AGGAGATGAGAAGATGGGTGGAGAGGATGATGAACTCAAGGGCTTACTGGGGCTTCCAGAGGAGGAAACT
GAGCTTGATAACCTGACAGAGTTCAACACTGCCCACAACAAGCGGATTTCTACCCTTACCATTGAGGAGG
GAAATCTGGACATTCAAAGACCAAAGAGGAAGAGGAAGAACTCACGGAAGACAAAGAGTGAGGATGATGA
GATCATCAACCCAGNNNATGTGGATCCCTCAGTTGGTCGATTCAGGAACATGGTGCAAACTGCAGTGGTC
CCAGTCAAGANNNNGCGTGTGGAGGGCCCTGGCTCCCTGGGCCTNNANGAATCNNNNAGCAGGCGCATGC
NNNNCTTTGCCTTCANNGNNNNNNCTCTANGGGGGGCCTGNCCCCNNNCACNNNNNNNNNNNNNNNNNNN
NCNANNNNNNNTGG
