>Addgene plasmid #44222 | pEGFP(C1)-NIPP1/RKTK | depositor partial sequence | sequence record 64307 | Covers the C term part of the insert by using pEGFP-C1 reverse primer
NNNNNNANNNNNNNNNNNNNNNNNNNNNATTTGTGATGCTATTGCTTTATTTGTNNCCATTATAAGCTGC
AATAAACAAGTTAACAACAACAATTGCATTCATTTTATGTTTCAGGTTCAGGGGGAGGTGTGGGAGGTTT
TTTAAAGCAAGTAAAACCTCTACAAATGTGGTATGGCTGATTATGATCAGTTATCTAGATCCGGTGGATC
CCGGGCCCGCGGTACCGTCGACAATCAGCAAGGAAGGTGTGGGCTTCTTGCCTGGCCAAGCCTCTTTTGC
ATATTTCTTCTTCTTGGGTTCATTTACAGCTTCAGGGTTATAGACTGCAGGGTTTGGTGCAGGGTTCATG
TTCACTGCTGACGGCACAACAGGAGTCAAGTCCACATCAGGGGCAAGGTTTGGGTATGGCATGGGCAAGC
CACCGATGAGTGCTGTCCCATGGATGCCATGTGGCTGGGAGCCTGCTTCACTGTGTGTGGGGGGCAGGCC
CCCGTAGAGTCCTCCGCTGAAGGCAAAGTTCTGCATGCGCCTGCTCCCTGATTCCTCCAGGCCCAGGGAG
CCAGGGCCCTCCACACGCTTCTTCTTGACTGGGACCACTGCAGTTTGCACCATGTTCCTGAATCGACCAA
CTGAGGGATCCACATCCTCTGGGTTGATGATCTCATCATCCTCACTCTTTGTCTTCCGTGAGNTNTTCCT
CTTCCTCTTTNNNCTTTGAATGTCCAGNTNTCCCTCCNNNNNNGTAAGGNNNNNNNNNCGNNNNNNNNNG
GNNNNNNNNNNNNNTNNNNNNNNNNNNNNNNNNNNTNNNNNNNNNNNNNNNNNNNNNNNNNNCNNNNNNN
NNNNNNNNNNNNNNNNNNNNNNNNNNNNNNNNNNNNNNNNNNNNNNNNNNNNNNNNNNNNNNNNNNNNNN
NNNNNNNNNNNNNNNNNNNNNNNNNNNNNNNNNNNNNNNNNNNNNNNNNNNNNNNNNNNNNNNNNN
