>Addgene plasmid #44222 | pEGFP(C1)-NIPP1/RKTK | addgene partial sequence | sequence record 67519 | CMV-F
GTGAACCGTCAGATCCGCTAGCGCTACCGGTCGCCACCATGGTGAGCAAGGGCGAGGAGCTGTTCACCGG
GGTGGTGCCCATCCTGGTCGAGCTGGACGGCGACGTAAACGGCCACAAGTTCAGCGTGTCCGGCGAGGGC
GAGGGCGATGCCACCTACGGCAAGCTGACCCTGAAGTTCATCTGCACCACCGGCAAGCTGCCCGTGCCCT
GGCCCACCCTCGTGACCACCCTGACCTACGGCGTGCAGTGCTTCAGCCGCTACCCCGACCACATGAAGCA
GCACGACTTCTTCAAGTCCGCCATGCCCGAAGGCTACGTCCAGGAGCGCACCATCTTCTTCAAGGACGAC
GGCAACTACAAGACCCGCGCCGAGGTGAAGTTCGAGGGCGACACCCTGGTGAACCGCATCGAGCTGAAGG
GCATCGACTTCAAGGAGGACGGCAACATCCTGGGGCACAAGCTGGAGTACAACTACAACAGCCACAACGT
CTATATCATGGCCGACAAGCAGAAGAACGGCATCAAGGTGAACTTCAAGATCCGCCACAACATCGAGGAC
GGCAGCGTGCAGCTCGCCGACCACTACCAGCAGAACACCCCCATCGGCGACGGCCCCGTGCTGCTGCCCG
ACAACCACTACCTGAGCACCCAGTCCGCCCTGAGCAAAGACCCCAACGAGAAGCGCGATCACATGGTCCT
GCTGGAGTTCGTGACCGCCGCCGGGATCACTCTCGGCATGGACGAGCTGTACAAGTCCGGACTCAGATCT
CGAGCTCAAGCTTCGAATTCTCATATGGCGGCAGCCGCGAACTCCGGCTCTAGCCTCCCGCTGTTCGACT
GCCCAACCTGGGCAGGTAAGCCCCCT
