>Addgene plasmid #44222 | pEGFP(C1)-NIPP1/RKTK | addgene partial sequence | sequence record 67549 | EGFP-C 5'-CATGGTCCTGCTGGAGTTCGTG-3'
AGTCCGGACTCAGATCTCGAGCTCAAGCTTCGAATTCTCATATGGCGGCAGCCGCGAACTCCGGCTCTAG
CCTCCCGCTGTTCGACTGCCCAACCTGGGCAGGTAAGCCCCCTCCCGGTTTACATCTGGATGTAGTCAAA
GGAGACAAACTAATTGAGAAACTGATTATTGATGAGAAGAAGTATTACTTATTTGGGAGAAACCCTGATT
TGTGTGACTTTACCATTGACCACCAGTCTTGCTCTCGGGTCCATGCTGCACTTGTCTACCACAAGCATCT
GAAGAGAGTTTTCCTGATAGATCTCAACAGTACACACGGCACTTTCTTGGGTCACATTCGGTTGGAACCT
CACAAGCCTCAGCAAATTCCCATCGATTCCACGGTCTCATTTGGCGCATCCACAAGGGCATACACTCTGC
GCGAGAAGCCTCAGACATTGCCATCGGCTGTGAAAGGAGATGAGAAGATGGGTGGAGAGGATGATGAACT
CAAGGGCTTACTGGGGCTTCCAGAGGAGGAAACTGAGCTTGATAACCTGACAGAGTTCAACACTGCCCAC
AACAAGCGGATTTCTACCCTTACCATTGAGGAGGGAAATCTGGACATTCAAAGACCAAAGAGGAAGAGGA
AGAACTCACGGAAGACAAAGAGTGAGGATGATGAGATCATCAACCCAGAGGATGTGGATCCCTCAGTTGG
TCGATTCAGGAACATGGTGCAAACTGCAGTGGTCCCAGTCAAGAAGAAGCGTGTGGAGGGCCCTGGCTCC
CTGGGCCTGGAGGAATCAGGGAGCAGGCGCATGCAGAACTTTGCCTTCAGCGGAGGACTCTACGGGGGCC
TGCCCCCCACACACAGTGAAGCAGGCTCCCAGCCACATGGCATCCATGGGACAGCACTCATCGGTGGCT
