[The description below was written by a language model from this plasmid's Addgene catalogue record.]
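Description:
pEGFP(C1)-NIPP1/RKTK is a mammalian expression plasmid built on the Clontech pEGFP-C1 backbone, with a recorded total size of about 5.3 kb. It is maintained in E. coli as a high-copy plasmid under kanamycin selection. The backbone's neomycin resistance marker allows G418 selection of transfected mammalian cells, so it can be used for stable lines as well as transient expression.

The payload is a human NIPP1 insert (nuclear inhibitor of protein phosphatase 1, encoded by PPP1R8) of roughly 630 bp, cloned between the EcoRI and SalI sites. This places it downstream of, and in frame with, the vector's GFP coding sequence. Transcription is driven by the CMV promoter, giving strong constitutive expression of a fusion protein with GFP at the N terminus of NIPP1.

The insert carries two substitutions, V201K and F203K. As the "RKTK" in the name suggests, these change the hydrophobic positions of an RVxF-type motif, the canonical docking sequence through which many regulatory subunits bind the protein phosphatase 1 catalytic subunit. The record does not state the functional consequence, but such a mutant would be expected to have impaired PP1 binding. The recorded insert size is shorter than would be expected for a full-length NIPP1 coding sequence, and the record does not say which portion of the protein is included.

The associated publication concerns the dynamic targeting of protein phosphatase 1 within the nuclei of living mammalian cells. The construct therefore fits live-cell fluorescence imaging of NIPP1 localisation, most plausibly as a binding-motif mutant compared with a wild-type GFP-NIPP1 fusion.
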