Addgene plasmid #44222: pEGFP(C1)-NIPP1/RKTK
Depositing lab: Angus Lamond & Laura Trinkle-Mulcahy. Depositing organization: University of Dundee. Publication: Dynamic targeting of protein phosphatase 1 within the nuclei of living mammalian cells. Trinkle-Mulcahy L, Sleeman JE, Lamond AI. J Cell Sci. 2001 Dec;114(Pt 23):4219-28. PubMed 11739654.
Backbone
  Vector backbone: pEGFP-C1
  Backbone manufacturer: Clontech
  Backbone size w/o insert (bp): 4700
  Total vector size (bp): 5330
  Vector type: Mammalian Expression
  Selectable markers: Neomycin (select with G418)
Growth in bacteria
  Bacterial resistance: Kanamycin, 50 μg/mL
  Growth temperature: 37°C
  Growth strain: DH5alpha
  Copy number: High Copy
Gene/Insert
  Gene/Insert name: NIPP1
  Species: H. sapiens (human)
  Insert size (bp): 630
  Mutation: V201K and F203K
  GenBank ID: NM_014110
  Entrez Gene: PPP1R8 (a.k.a. ARD-1, ARD1, NIPP-1, NIPP1, PRO2047)
  Promoter: CMV
  Tag / fusion protein: GFP (N terminal on backbone)
  Cloning method: Restriction Enzyme; 5′ cloning site EcoRI (unknown if destroyed); 3′ cloning site SalI (unknown if destroyed)
  Sequencing primers: 5′ TGGTCCTGCTGGAGTTCGTGACC; 3′ GTTTGGACAAACCACAACTAGAATGCAG
Terms and licenses: Academic/Nonprofit Terms; Industry Terms: Not Available to Industry
How to cite: pEGFP(C1)-NIPP1/RKTK was a gift from Angus Lamond & Laura Trinkle-Mulcahy (Addgene plasmid # 44222 ; http://n2t.net/addgene:44222 ; RRID:Addgene_44222)
